Addgene plasmid #244566: CL20_mEGFP_FOidr_014
Purpose: Express mEGFP-tagged intrinsically disordered protein (IDR), FOidr_014, derived from human fusion protein ATF7IP_JAK2
Depositing lab: Richard Kriwacki. Depositing organization: St. Jude Children's Research Hospital. Publication: Proteome-wide computational analyses reveal links between protein condensate formation and RNA biology. Maiti S, Tripathi S, Baggett DW, Phillips AH, Park CG, Wang J, Wahiduzzaman, Freyaldenhoven WT, Kinger S, Pioso BJ, Bollinger JC, Somjee R, Lang B, Babu MM, Kriwacki RW. Sci Adv. 2025 Dec 5;11(49):eady1420. doi: 10.1126/sciadv.ady1420. Epub 2025 Dec 3. PubMed 41337585.
Backbone
  Vector backbone: CL20
  Vector type: Mammalian Expression
Growth in bacteria
  Bacterial resistance: Ampicillin, 100 μg/mL
  Growth temperature: 37°C
  Growth strain: NEB Stable
  Copy number: High Copy
Gene/Insert
  Gene/Insert name: FOidr_014
  Species: H. sapiens (human)
  Mutation: Unmutated
  Tag / fusion protein: monomeric EGFP (N terminal on insert)
  Cloning method: Restriction Enzyme; 5′ cloning site Unknown (unknown if destroyed)
Terms and licenses: Academic/Nonprofit Terms; Industry Terms: Not Available to Industry
Depositor comments: ATF7IP_JAK2_652_1098
How to cite: CL20_mEGFP_FOidr_014 was a gift from Richard Kriwacki (Addgene plasmid # 244566 ; http://n2t.net/addgene:244566 ; RRID:Addgene_244566)
