[The description below was written by a language model from this plasmid's Addgene catalogue record and pLannotate feature annotations shown in this document.]
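Description:
CL20_mEGFP_FOidr_014 is a mammalian expression plasmid built on the CL20 backbone. The feature table shows this to be a self-inactivating HIV-1-derived lentiviral transfer vector, although the catalogue lists it only as "Mammalian Expression". It is maintained in E. coli through a high-copy ColE1/pUC-type origin and selected with ampicillin via the β-lactamase gene. The depositor propagates it in a recombination-deficient strain, as is usual for LTR-containing plasmids. The backbone also carries remnants of lac regulatory sequences, an SV40 origin and an SV40 polyadenylation signal.

The lentiviral cassette begins with a CMV enhancer fused to a truncated 5' LTR, which would drive production of genomic RNA in packaging cells. This is followed by the Ψ packaging signal with a partial gag sequence, the cPPT/CTS, the Rev response element, and a ΔU3 3' LTR backed by a rabbit β-globin polyadenylation signal. The short vif, rev and nef annotations are residual viral fragments rather than functional genes.

Within this frame, an internal CMV enhancer/promoter drives a single open reading frame. It consists of monomeric EGFP fused to the N terminus of FOidr_014, an unmutated human intrinsically disordered region taken from the ATF7IP–JAK2 oncogenic fusion protein. The depositor comment gives the region as residues 652–1098 of the fusion. The annotation matches the roughly 1.3 kb insert to ATF7IP only, which suggests the segment comes largely or wholly from that partner. No mammalian selection marker is annotated.

The construct is intended for expressing the fluorescently tagged IDR in mammalian cells. Given the associated study of protein condensate formation, the likely aim is to visualise its localisation and condensate-forming behaviour by microscopy.
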