Features (pLannotate 1.2.2; 29 found; start..end, strand, type, name):
    199..254     -  polyA_signal   β-globin poly(A) signal: rabbit β-globin polyadenylation signal (Gil and Proudfoot, 1987)
    340..475     -  LTR            3' LTR (ΔU3) (fragment): self-inactivating 3' long terminal repeat (LTR) from HIV-1
    477..545     -  CDS            nef (fragment): NEF_HV1Z2 - Experimental evidence at protein level: Swiss-Prot protein existence level 1. Extracellular Nef protein targets CD4(+) T-lymphocytes for apoptosis by interacting with CXCR4 surface receptors. From Human immunodeficiency virus type 1 group M subtype D (isolate Z2/CDC-Z34) (HIV-1).
    586..1926    -  CDS            ATF7IP (fragment): MCAF1_HUMAN - Also known as MCAF, MCAF1. Experimental evidence at protein level: Swiss-Prot protein existence level 1. Recruiter that couples transcriptional factors to general transcription apparatus and thereby modulates transcription regulation and chromatin formation. Can both act as an activator or a repressor depending on the context. Required for HUSH-mediated heterochromatin formation and gene silencing (PubMed:27732843). Mediates MBD1-dependent transcriptional repression, probably by recruiting complexes containing SETDB1 (PubMed:12665582). Stabilizes SETDB1, is required to stimulate
   1954..2670    -  CDS            mEGFP: mEGFP is a basic (constitutively fluorescent) green fluorescent protein published in 2002, derived from Aequorea victoria. It has moderate acid sensitivity.
   2684..2721    -  misc_feature   MCS (fragment): multiple cloning site
   2720..2736    -  promoter       tight TRE promoter (fragment): Tet-responsive promoter PTight, consisting of seven tet operator sequences followed by the minimal CMV promoter
   2752..2955    -  promoter       CMV promoter: human cytomegalovirus (CMV) immediate early promoter
   2956..3259    -  enhancer       CMV enhancer: human cytomegalovirus immediate early enhancer
   3327..3343    -  misc_feature   MCS (fragment): multiple cloning site
   3343..3368    -  CDS            Rev (fragment): human immunodeficiency virus 1 (HIV-1) Rev protein; rev; enhances nuclear export of unspliced and incompletely spliced viral mRNAs
   3745..3978    -  misc_feature   RRE: The Rev response element (RRE) of HIV-1 allows for Rev-dependent mRNA export from the nucleus to the cytoplasm.
   4112..4195    -  CDS            vif (fragment): VIF_HV1BR - Experimental evidence at protein level: Swiss-Prot protein existence level 1. Counteracts the innate antiviral activity of host APOBEC3F and APOBEC3G. Forms a complex with host APOBEC3F and APOBEC3G thus preventing the entry of these lethally hypermutating enzymes into progeny virions. Recruits an active E3 ubiquitin ligase complex composed of elongin BC, CUL5, and RBX2 to induce polyubiquitination of APOBEC3G and APOBEC3F. In turn, they are directed to the 26S proteasome for degradation. Vif interaction with APOBEC3G also blocks its cytidine deaminase activity in a proteasome-inde
   4338..4455    -  misc_feature   cPPT/CTS: central polypurine tract and central termination sequence of HIV-1
   4604..4963    -  CDS            HIV-1 gag (fragment): gag protein from human immunodeficiency virus 1; gag
   4947..5072    -  misc_feature   HIV-1 Ψ: packaging signal of human immunodeficiency virus type 1
   5119..5376    -  LTR            5' LTR (truncated): truncated 5' long terminal repeat (LTR) from HIV-1
   5378..5757    -  enhancer       CMV enhancer: human cytomegalovirus immediate early enhancer
   5788..5892    +  promoter       AmpR promoter: bla
   5893..6753    +  CDS            AmpR: β-lactamase; bla; confers resistance to ampicillin, carbenicillin, and related antibiotics
   6924..7512    +  rep_origin     ori: high-copy-number ColE1/pMB1/pBR322/pUC origin of replication
   7695..7749    +  CDS            lacI (fragment): lac repressor; lacI; The lac repressor binds to the lac operator to inhibit transcription in E. coli. This inhibition can be relieved by adding lactose or isopropyl-β-D-thiogalactopyranoside (IPTG).
   7751..7885    -  polyA_signal   SV40 poly(A) signal: SV40 polyadenylation signal
   7905..8040    -  rep_origin     SV40 ori: SV40 origin of replication
   8064..8086    -  promoter       SV40 promoter (fragment): SV40 enhancer and early promoter
   8093..8132    +  CDS            lacI (fragment): lac repressor; lacI; The lac repressor binds to the lac operator to inhibit transcription in E. coli. This inhibition can be relieved by adding lactose or isopropyl-β-D-thiogalactopyranoside (IPTG).
   8145..8166    +  protein_bind   CAP binding site: CAP binding activates transcription in the presence of cAMP. E. coli catabolite activator protein
   8181..8211    +  promoter       lac promoter: promoter for the E. coli lac operon
   8219..8235    +  protein_bind   lac operator: The lac repressor binds to the lac operator to inhibit transcription in E. coli. This inhibition can be relieved by adding lactose or isopropyl-β-D-thiogalactopyranoside (IPTG). lac repressor encoded by lacI
>Addgene plasmid #244566 | CL20_mEGFP_FOidr_014 | addgene full sequence | sequence record 487932 | Addgene NGS Result
AAAAAAAATCTAACCTCAAGTCAAGGCTTTTCTATGGAATAAGGAATGGACAGCAGGGGGCTGTTTCATA
TACTGATGACCTCTTTATAGCCAACCTTTGTTCATGGCAGCCAGCATATGGGCATATGTTGCCAAACTCT
AAACCAAATACTCATTCTGATGTTTTAAATGATTTGCCCTCCCATATGTCCTTCCGAGTGAGAGACACAA
AAAATTCCAACACACTATTGCAATGAAAATAAATTTCCTTTATTAGCCAGAAGTCAGATGCTCAAGGGGC
TTCATGATGTCCCCATAATTTTTGGCAGAGGGAAAAAGATCTGCTAGCTCGAGCAGCTGAAGCTTTATTG
AGGCTTAAGCAGTGGGTTCCCTAGTTAGCCAGAGAGCTCCCAGGCTCAGATCTGGTCTAACCAGAGAGAC
CCAGTACAGGCAAAAAGCAGATCTTGTCTTCTTTGGGAGTGAATTAGCCCTTCCAGTCCCCCCTTTTCTT
TTAAAAAGTGGCTAAGATCTACAGCTGCCTTGTAAGTCATTGGTCTTAAAGGTACCGTAATCTTATCTAG
AACCGGTTCATCTCTCCTGAAGAATATTTTGGGGATTGACCTGCCGAACAGCAGGAGCCTGCATAACAGT
TCCTCGCAAGGGAGCCTGAGCTGGTGGTGCAGGAAGAGTTGTATAAACCACCTGGTGGTTTGCAGGAGCT
CTTGGTACAGGGAGTCTTGTGGTCACCTGAGTTACTGGACGATGTGTTACATTCACGGTAGTTGGAGCTG
TAGGTAGTAAGTGTATGGTGGTCTGAGATGGTCCACTTGTTGGCACCCCAGATGGTTGAAGAGGCGGTGC
TGGTTGTATGGGTTGCAATGGTCGTGACACAGGCTGAGAAGAACTCATGGTTGATACAGGAGTGTGATTT
AGTTTTTTGGGGTCTTGTGAAGCTCCACTCTCTTCATCATCCATTGTGAGATCAATGACACCACTTGAAT
CACTGCCAGTGGCTTTTCCACACTGTGATGTGCTATCAGCTGCTTTCTTACTGACAGAAGCATCTATTGT
TTTGTTTGTCTGGTTTTCAATTCTTGGGGTGGTATTGCTGTTCTGTTCTGCAGCAGACGAAGTACTAAAT
GCAGAAATTGGAATTTTCATCTGTATAGGACCTCGATTAGTTGATGGACTATAGAGTCCTGATGGGCCCA
CTGTGGGTAAAGAAGTCCTTGTGGCTTGTACAATAGAGTGTGCTGTTGGAACAGCCTGCACAGCAAGTGT
TGTTCCCAATGGTGCAGCACTGGCAGTAGGGTTCCTTTGAATACTAGGACTGGGCACAGAAGGAACGTTG
TTTGGTTTAGTGGGATTTGGCAAGGATGGCAAGGATACTGGATTTTTGGTAAGACCACTCACTGTAGGTG
GGCTTTGCACAGAAATGAATTCAACATTGCCAGATGGTTGATTAGTCACCAAAGTCCCTGGATGGCTCTG
TAGAAGCTGAGGCTGGGAGGATACTGCAACAGGTACATGCAAAATCACTGGCAAAGGCTGTAAAGAGATT
GTAGGCTGGGGATTTCCACTAGGCACCTGAGTAGTAGCAACTACAGTAGCTGTATTGGGTGCAGGAAGAA
CTGACGTTGCTGTGAGGGAACCCGAAGTCACTGGAGTCTGCAATTTAGGTTGACTACTGACAACTGCTGG
AGGAGTGACAAGATTGGTTGAAGATACTGTATTCACAGGAGTTTGAAAGGATGGTGGTGCACTCTCGCTT
ACATTTCTTTTGGACTCCAGCATCTGTCTCACTGTGCCTGCATTTCTGTAAGACATGTTATTATTGCTGT
TGACATCATTTACAGTTTTTCCTGGTGATACTGGTGGGTTGGGTGGATGTTCATGTCTTTTCTTAAGATC
TTCTTTGGCTGCTTCAAAGCGCCGGGAAGCGGCCGCACTTCCCCCGGAGCCTCCGCTTCCGCCCTTGTAC
AGCTCGTCCATGCCGAGAGTGATCCCGGCGGCGGTCACGAACTCCAGCAGGACCATGTGATCGCGCTTCT
CGTTGGGGTCTTTGCTCAGCTTGGACTGGGTGCTCAGGTAGTGGTTGTCGGGCAGCAGCACGGGGCCGTC
GCCGATGGGGGTGTTCTGCTGGTAGTGGTCGGCGAGCTGCACGCTGCCGTCCTCGATGTTGTGGCGGATC
TTGAAGTTCACCTTGATGCCGTTCTTCTGCTTGTCGGCCATGATATAGACGTTGTGGCTGTTGTAGTTGT
ACTCCAGCTTGTGCCCCAGGATGTTGCCGTCCTCCTTGAAGTCGATGCCCTTCAGCTCGATGCGGTTCAC
CAGGGTGTCGCCCTCGAACTTCACCTCGGCGCGGGTCTTGTAGTTGCCGTCGTCCTTGAAGAAGATGGTG
CGCTCCTGGACGTAGCCTTCGGGCATGGCGGACTTGAAGAAGTCGTGCTGCTTCATGTGGTCGGGGTAGC
GGCTGAAGCACTGCACGCCGTAGGTCAGGGTGGTCACGAGGGTGGGCCAGGGCACGGGCAGCTTGCCGGT
GGTGCAGATGAACTTCAGGGTCAGCTTGCCGTAGGTGGCATCGCCCTCGCCCTCGCCGGACACGCTGAAC
TTGTGGCCGTTTACGTCGCCGTCCAGCTCGACCAGGATGGGCACCACCCCGGTGAACAGCTCCTCGCCCT
TGCTCACCATGGTGGCGACCGGTGGATCCCGGGCCCGCGGTACCGTCGACTGCAGAATTCGGTTCACTAA
ACGAGCCCGGTTCACTAAACGAGCTCTGCTTATATAGACCTCCCACCGTACACGCCTACCGCCCATTTGC
GTCAATGGGGCGGAGTTGTTACGACATTTTGGAAAGTCCCGTTGATTTTGGTGCCAAAACAAACTCCCAT
TGACGTCAATGGGGTGGAGACTTGGAAATCCCCGTGAGTCAAACCGCTATCCACGCCCATTGATGTACTG
CCAAAACCGCATCACCATGGTAATAGCGATGACTAATACGTAGATGTACTGCCAAGTAGGAAAGTCCCAT
AAGGTCATGTACTGGGCATAATGCCAGGCGGGCCATTTACCGTCATTGACGTCAATAGGGGGCGTACTTG
GCATATGATACACTTGATGTACTGCCAAGTGGGCAGTTTACCGTAAATACTCCACCCATTGACGTCAATG
GAAAGTCCCTATTGGCGTTACTATGGGAACATACGTCATTATTGACGTCAATGGGCGGGGGTCGTTGGGC
GGTCAGCCAGGCGGGCCATTTACCGTAAGTTATGTAACGCGGAACTCCATATATGGGCTATGAACTAATG
ACCCCGTAATTGATTACTATTAATAACTAGCACGCGTTCGAAGCTTGAGCTCGGTCCCCTCGGGGTTGGG
AGGTGGGTCTGAAACGATAATGGTGAATATCCCTGCCTAACTCTATTCACTATAGAAAGTACAGCAAAAA
CTATTCTTAAACCTACCAAGCCTCCTACTATCATTATGAATAATTTTATATACCACAGCCAATTTGTTAT
GTTAAACCAATTCCACAAACTTGCCCATTTATCTAATTCCAATAATTCTTGTTCATTCTTTTCTTGCTGG
TTTTGCGATTCTTCAATTAAGGAGTGTATTAAGCTTGTGTAATTGTTAATTTCTCTGTCCCACTCCATCC
AGGTCGTGTGATTCCAAATCTGTTCCAGAGATTTATTACTCCAACTAGCATTCCAAGGCACAGCAGTGGT
GCAAATGAGTTTTCCAGAGCAACCCCAAATCCCCAGGAGCTGTTGATCCTTTAGGTATCTTTCCACAGCC
AGGATTCTTGCCTGGAGCTGCTTGATGCCCCAGACTGTGAGTTGCAACAGATGCTGTTGCGCCTCAATAG
CCCTCAGCAAATTGTTCTGCTGCTGCACTATACCAGACAATAATTGTCTGGCCTGTACCGTCAGCGTCAT
TGACGCTGCGCCCATAGTGCTTCCTGCTGCTCCCAAGAACCCAAGGAACAAAGCTCCTATTCCCACTGCT
CTTTTTTCTCTCTGCACCACTCTTCTCTTTGCCTTGGTGGGTGCTACTCCTAATGGTTCAATTTTTACTA
CTTTATATTTATATAATTCACTTCTCCAATTGTCCCTCATATCTCCTCCTTATGGTGTTTTACTAAACTT
TTCCATGTTCTAATCCTCATCCTGTCTACTTGCCACACAATCATCACCTGCCATCTGTTTTCCATAATCC
CTAATGATCTTTGCTTTTCTTCTTGGCACTACTTTTATGTCACTATTATCTTGTATTACTACTGCCCCTT
CACCTTTCCAGAGGAGCTTTGCTGGTCCTTTCCAAAGTGGATTTCTGCTGTCCCTGTAATAAACCCGAAA
ATTTTGAATTTTTGTAATTTGTTTTTGTAATTCTTTAGTTTGTATGTCTGTTGCTATTATGTCTACTATT
CTTTCCCCTGCACTGTACCCCCCAATCCCCCCTTTTCTTTTAAAATTGTGGATGAATACTGCCATTTGTA
CTGCTGTCTTAAGATGTTCAGCCTGATCTCTTACCTGTCCTATAATTTTCTTTAATTCTTTATTCATAGA
TTCTACTACTCCTTGACTTTGGGGATTGTAGGGAATTTCCAGGTCTGAAGATCCTGCTGCTTGCTGTGCT
TTTTTCTTACTTTTGTTTTGCTCTTCCTCTATCTTGTCTAAAGCTTCCTTGGTGTCTTTTATCTCTATCC
TTTGATGCACACAATAGAGGGTTGCTACTGTATTATATAATGATCTAAGTTCTTCTGATCCTGTCTGAAG
GGATGGTTGTAGCTGTCCCAGTATTTGTCTACAGCCTTCTGATGTTTCTAACAGGCCAGTATTAACTGCG
AATCGTTCTAGCTCCCTGCTTGCCCATACTATATGTTTTAATTTATATTTTTTCTTTCCCCCTGGCCTTA
ACCGAATTTTTTCCCATCGCGATCTAATTCTCCCCCGCTTAATACTGACGCTCTCGCACCCATCTCTCTC
CTTCTAGCCTCCGCTAGTCAAAATTTTTGGCGTACTCACCAGTCGCCGCCCCTCGCCTCTTGCCGTGCGC
GCTTCAGCAAGCCGAGTCCTGCGTCGAGAGAGCTCCTCTGGTTTCCCTTTCGCTTTCAAGTCCCTGTTCG
GGCGCCACTGCTAGAGATTTTCCACACTGACTAAAAGGGTCTGAGGGATCTCTAGTTACCAGAGTCACAC
AACAGACGGGCACACACTACTTGAAGCACTCAAGGCAAGCTTTATTGAGGCTTAAGCAGTGGGTTCCCTA
GTTAGCCAGAGAGCTCCCAGGCTCAGATCTGGTCTAACCAGAGAGACCCAGTACAGGCAAAAAGCAGCTG
CTTATATGCAGGATCTGAGGGCTCGCCACTCCCCAGTCCCGCCCAGGCCACGCCTCCCATGGTAATAGCG
ATGACTAATACGTAGATGTACTGCCAAGTAGGAAAGTCCCATAAGGTCATGTACTGGGCATAATGCCAGG
CGGGCCATTTACCGTCATTGACGTCAATAGGGGGCGTACTTGGCATATGATACACTTGATGTACTGCCAA
GTGGGCAGTTTACCGTAAATACTCCACCCATTGACGTCAATGGAAAGTCCCTATTGGCGTTACTATGGGA
ACATACGTCATTATTGACGTCAATGGGCGGGGGTCGTTGGGCGGTCAGCCAGGCGGGCCATTTACCGTAA
GTTATGTAACGCGGAACTCCATATATGGGCTATGAACTAATGACCCCGTAATTGATTACTATTAATAACT
AGTCAATAATCAATGTCGACCCAGGTGGCACTTTTCGGGGAAATGTGCGCGGAACCCCTATTTGTTTATT
TTTCTAAATACATTCAAATATGTATCCGCTCATGAGACAATAACCCTGATAAATGCTTCAATAATATTGA
AAAAGGAAGAGTATGAGTATTCAACATTTCCGTGTCGCCCTTATTCCCTTTTTTGCGGCATTTTGCCTTC
CTGTTTTTGCTCACCCAGAAACGCTGGTGAAAGTAAAAGATGCTGAAGATCAGTTGGGTGCACGAGTGGG
TTACATCGAACTGGATCTCAACAGCGGTAAGATCCTTGAGAGTTTTCGCCCCGAAGAACGTTTTCCAATG
ATGAGCACTTTTAAAGTTCTGCTATGTGGCGCGGTATTATCCCGTATTGACGCCGGGCAAGAGCAACTCG
GTCGCCGCATACACTATTCTCAGAATGACTTGGTTGAGTACTCACCAGTCACAGAAAAGCATCTTACGGA
TGGCATGACAGTAAGAGAATTATGCAGTGCTGCCATAACCATGAGTGATAACACTGCGGCCAACTTACTT
CTGACAACGATCGGAGGACCGAAGGAGCTAACCGCTTTTTTGCACAACATGGGGGATCATGTAACTCGCC
TTGATCGTTGGGAACCGGAGCTGAATGAAGCCATACCAAACGACGAGCGTGACACCACGATGCCTGTAGC
AATGGCAACAACGTTGCGCAAACTATTAACTGGCGAACTACTTACTCTAGCTTCCCGGCAACAATTAATA
GACTGGATGGAGGCGGATAAAGTTGCAGGACCACTTCTGCGCTCGGCCCTTCCGGCTGGCTGGTTTATTG
CTGATAAATCTGGAGCCGGTGAGCGTGGGTCTCGCGGTATCATTGCAGCACTGGGGCCAGATGGTAAGCC
CTCCCGTATCGTAGTTATCTACACGACGGGGAGTCAGGCAACTATGGATGAACGAAATAGACAGATCGCT
GAGATAGGTGCCTCACTGATTAAGCATTGGTAACTGTCAGACCAAGTTTACTCATATATACTTTAGATTG
ATTTAAAACTTCATTTTTAATTTAAAAGGATCTAGGTGAAGATCCTTTTTGATAATCTCATGACCAAAAT
CCCTTAACGTGAGTTTTCGTTCCACTGAGCGTCAGACCCCGTAGAAAAGATCAAAGGATCTTCTTGAGAT
CCTTTTTTTCTGCGCGTAATCTGCTGCTTGCAAACAAAAAAACCACCGCTACCAGCGGTGGTTTGTTTGC
CGGATCAAGAGCTACCAACTCTTTTTCCGAAGGTAACTGGCTTCAGCAGAGCGCAGATACCAAATACTGT
TCTTCTAGTGTAGCCGTAGTTAGGCCACCACTTCAAGAACTCTGTAGCACCGCCTACATACCTCGCTCTG
CTAATCCTGTTACCAGTGGCTGCTGCCAGTGGCGATAAGTCGTGTCTTACCGGGTTGGACTCAAGACGAT
AGTTACCGGATAAGGCGCAGCGGTCGGGCTGAACGGGGGGTTCGTGCACACAGCCCAGCTTGGAGCGAAC
GACCTACACCGAACTGAGATACCTACAGCGTGAGCTATGAGAAAGCGCCACGCTTCCCGAAGGGAGAAAG
GCGGACAGGTATCCGGTAAGCGGCAGGGTCGGAACAGGAGAGCGCACGAGGGAGCTTCCAGGGGGAAACG
CCTGGTATCTTTATAGTCCTGTCGGGTTTCGCCACCTCTGACTTGAGCGTCGATTTTTGTGATGCTCGTC
AGGGGGGCGGAGCCTATGGAAAAACGCCAGCAACGCGGCCTTTTTACGGTTCCTGGCCTTTTGCTGGCCT
TTTGCTCACATGTTCTTTCCTGCGTTATCCCCTGATTCTGTGGATAACCGTATTACCGCCTTTGAGTGAG
CTGATACCGCTCGCCGCAGCCGAACGACCGAGCGCAGCGAGTCAGTGAGCGAGGAAGCGGAAGAGCGCCC
AATACGCAAACCGCCTCTCCCCGCGCGTTGGCCGATTCATTAATGCAGCGGATCCAGACATGATAAGATA
CATTGATGAGTTTGGACAAACCACAACTAGAATGCAGTGAAAAAAATGCTTTATTTGTGAAATTTGTGAT
GCTATTGCTTTATTTGTAACCATTATAAGCTGCAATAAACAAGTTAGCTTTTTGCAAAAGCCTAGGCCTC
CAAAAAAGCCTCCTCACTACTTCTGGAATAGCTCAGAGGCCGAGGCGGCCTCGGCCTCTGCATAAATAAA
AAAAATTAGTCAGCCATGGGGCGGAGAATGGGCGGAACTGGGCGGAGTTAGGGGCGGGATGGGCGGAGTT
AGGGGCGGGACTATGGTTGCTGACTAATTGAGATGCGGATCCGCTGGCACGACAGGTTTCCCGACTGGAA
AGCGGGCAGTGAGCGCAACGCAATTAATGTGAGTTAGCTCACTCATTAGGCACCCCAGGCTTTACACTTT
ATGCTTCCGGCTCGTATGTTGTGTGGAATTGTGAGCGGATAACAATTTCACACAGGAAACAGCTATGACC
ATGATTACGCCAAGCTTGGGCTGCAGGTCGAGGGATCTCCATAAGAGAAGAGGGACAGCTATGACTGGGA
GTAGTCAGGAGAGGAGGAAAAATCTGGCTAGTAAAACATGTAAGGAAAATTTTAGGGATGTTAAAGAAAA
AAATAACACAAAACAAAATAT
